>Addgene plasmid #143470 | TFORF1151 | addgene full sequence | sequence record 462943 | Addgene NGS Result
TTAATGTAGTCTTATGCAATACTCTTGTAGTCTTGCAACATGGTAACGATGAGTTAGCAACATGCCTTAC
AAGGAGAGAAAAAGCACCGTGCATGCCGATTGGTGGAAGTAAGGTGGTACGATCGTGCCTTATTAGGAAG
GCAACAGACGGGTCTGACATGGATTGGACGAACCACTGAATTGCCGCATTGCAGAGATATTGTATTTAAG
TGCCTAGCTCGATACATAAACGGGTCTCTCTGGTTAGACCAGATCTGAGCCTGGGAGCTCTCTGGCTAAC
TAGGGAACCCACTGCTTAAGCCTCAATAAAGCTTGCCTTGAGTGCTTCAAGTAGTGTGTGCCCGTCTGTT
GTGTGACTCTGGTAACTAGAGATCCCTCAGACCCTTTTAGTCAGTGTGGAAAATCTCTAGCAGTGGCGCC
CGAACAGGGACTTGAAAGCGAAAGGGAAACCAGAGGAGCTCTCTCGACGCAGGACTCGGCTTGCTGAAGC
GCGCACGGCAAGAGGCGAGGGGCGGCGACTGGTGAGTACGCCAAAAATTTTGACTAGCGGAGGCTAGAAG
GAGAGAGATGGGTGCGAGAGCGTCAGTATTAAGCGGGGGAGAATTAGATCGCGATGGGAAAAAATTCGGT
TAAGGCCAGGGGGAAAGAAAAAATATAAATTAAAACATATAGTATGGGCAAGCAGGGAGCTAGAACGATT
CGCAGTTAATCCTGGCCTGTTAGAAACATCAGAAGGCTGTAGACAAATACTGGGACAGCTACAACCATCC
CTTCAGACAGGATCAGAAGAACTTAGATCATTATATAATACAGTAGCAACCCTCTATTGTGTGCATCAAA
GGATAGAGATAAAAGACACCAAGGAAGCTTTAGACAAGATAGAGGAAGAGCAAAACAAAAGTAAGACCAC
CGCACAGCAAGCGGCCGCTGATCTTCAGACCTGGAGGAGGAGATATGAGGGACAATTGGAGAAGTGAATT
ATATAAATATAAAGTAGTAAAAATTGAACCATTAGGAGTAGCACCCACCAAGGCAAAGAGAAGAGTGGTG
CAGAGAGAAAAAAGAGCAGTGGGAATAGGAGCTTTGTTCCTTGGGTTCTTGGGAGCAGCAGGAAGCACTA
TGGGCGCAGCGTCAATGACGCTGACGGTACAGGCCAGACAATTATTGTCTGGTATAGTGCAGCAGCAGAA
CAATTTGCTGAGGGCTATTGAGGCGCAACAGCATCTGTTGCAACTCACAGTCTGGGGCATCAAGCAGCTC
CAGGCAAGAATCCTGGCTGTGGAAAGATACCTAAAGGATCAACAGCTCCTGGGGATTTGGGGTTGCTCTG
GAAAACTCATTTGCACCACTGCTGTGCCTTGGAATGCTAGTTGGAGTAATAAATCTCTGGAACAGATTTG
GAATCACACGACCTGGATGGAGTGGGACAGAGAAATTAACAATTACACAAGCTTAATACACTCCTTAATT
GAAGAATCGCAAAACCAGCAAGAAAAGAATGAACAAGAATTATTGGAATTAGATAAATGGGCAAGTTTGT
GGAATTGGTTTAACATAACAAATTGGCTGTGGTATATAAAATTATTCATAATGATAGTAGGAGGCTTGGT
AGGTTTAAGAATAGTTTTTGCTGTACTTTCTATAGTGAATAGAGTTAGGCAGGGATATTCACCATTATCG
TTTCAGACCCACCTCCCAACCCCGAGGGGACCCATGCATTGCATCTCAATTAGTCAGCAACCAGGTGTGG
AAAGTCCCCAGGCTCCCCAGCAGGCAGAAGTATGCAAAGCATGCGTCTCAATTAGTCAGCAACCATAGTC
CCGCCCCTAACTCCGCCCATCCCGCCCCTAACTCCGCCCAGTTCCGCCCATTCTCCGCCCCATGGCTGAC
TAATTTTTTTTATTTATGCAGAGGCCGAGGCCGCCTCGGCCTCTGAGCTATTCCAGAAGTAGTGAGGAGG
CTTTTTTGGAGGCCTAGGCTTTTGCAAAAAGCTTTCTAGAGGTACCACCGGAGCTTACCATGACCGAGTA
CAAGCCCACGGTGCGCCTCGCCACCCGCGACGACGTCCCCAGGGCCGTACGCACCCTCGCCGCCGCGTTC
GCCGACTACCCCGCCACGCGCCACACCGTCGATCCGGACCGCCACATCGAGCGGGTCACCGAGCTGCAAG
AACTCTTCCTCACGCGCGTCGGGCTCGACATCGGCAAGGTGTGGGTCGCGGACGACGGCGCCGCCGTGGC
GGTCTGGACCACGCCGGAGAGCGTCGAAGCGGGGGCGGTGTTCGCCGAGATCGGCCCGCGCATGGCCGAG
TTGAGCGGTTCCCGGCTGGCCGCGCAGCAACAGATGGAAGGCCTCCTGGCGCCGCACCGGCCCAAGGAGC
CCGCGTGGTTCCTGGCCACCGTCGGCGTCTCGCCCGACCACCAGGGCAAGGGTCTGGGCAGCGCCGTCGT
GCTCCCCGGAGTGGAGGCGGCCGAGCGCGCCGGGGTGCCCGCCTTCCTGGAGACCTCCGCGCCCCGCAAC
CTCCCCTTCTACGAGCGGCTCGGCTTCACCGTCACCGCCGACGTCGAGGTGCCCGAAGGACCGCGCACCT
GGTGCATGACCCGCAAGCCCGGTGCCAGTTAACGAATTCTAGATCTTGAGACAAATGGCAGTATTCATCC
ACAATTTTAAAAGAAAAGGGGGGATTGGGGGGTACAGTGCAGGGGAAAGAATAGTAGACATAATAGCAAC
AGACATACAAACTAAAGAATTACAAAAACAAATTACAAAAATTCAAAATTTTCGGGTTTATTACAGGGAC
AGCAGAGATCCACTTTGGCGCCGGCTCGAGGCCTGCAGGTGCAAAGATGGATAAAGTTTTAAACAGAGAG
GAATCTTTGCAGCTAATGGACCTTCTAGGTCTTGAAAGGAGTGGGAATTGGCTCCGGTGCCCGTCAGTGG
GCAGAGCGCACATCGCCCACAGTCCCCGAGAAGTTGGGGGGAGGGGTCGGCAATTGAACCGGTGCCTAGA
GAAGGTGGCGCGGGGTAAACTGGGAAAGTGATGTCGTGTACTGGCTCCGCCTTTTTCCCGAGGGTGGGGG
AGAACCGTATATAAGTGCAGTAGTCGCCGTGAACGTTCTTTTTCGCAACGGGTTTGCCGCCAGAACACAG
GTAAGTGCCGTGTGTGGTTCCCGCGGGCCTGGCCTCTTTACGGGTTATGGCCCTTGCGTGCCTTGAATTA
CTTCCACCTGGCTGCAGTACGTGATTCTTGATCCCGAGCTTCGGGTTGGAAGTGGGTGGGAGAGTTCGAG
GCCTTGCGCTTAAGGAGCCCCTTCGCCTCGTGCTTGAGTTGAGGCCTGGCCTGGGCGCTGGGGCCGCCGC
GTGCGAATCTGGTGGCACCTTCGCGCCTGTCTCGCTGCTTTCGATAAGTCTCTAGCCATTTAAAATTTTT
GATGACCTGCTGCGACGCTTTTTTTCTGGCAAGATAGTCTTGTAAATGCGGGCCAAGATCTGCACACTGG
TATTTCGGTTTTTGGGGCCGCGGGCGGCGACGGGGCCCGTGCGTCCCAGCGCACATGTTCGGCGAGGCGG
GGCCTGCGAGCGCGGCCACCGAGAATCGGACGGGGGTAGTCTCAAGCTGGCCGGCCTGCTCTGGTGCCTG
GCCTCGCGCCGCCGTGTATCGCCCCGCCCTGGGCGGCAAGGCTGGCCCGGTCGGCACCAGTTGCGTGAGC
GGAAAGATGGCCGCTTCCCGGCCCTGCTGCAGGGAGCTCAAAATGGAGGACGCGGCGCTCGGGAGAGCGG
GCGGGTGAGTCACCCACACAAAGGAAAAGGGCCTTTCCGTCCTCAGCCGTCGCTTCATGTGACTCCACGG
AGTACCGGGCGCCGTCCAGGCACCTCGATTAGTTCTCGAGCTTTTGGAGTACGTCGTCTTTAGGTTGGGG
GGAGGGGTTTTATGCGATGGAGTTTCCCCACACTGAGTGGGTGGAGACTGAAGTTAGGCCAGCTTGGCAC
TTGATGTAATTCTCCTTGGAATTTGCCCTTTTTGAGTTTGGATCTTGGTTCATTCTCAAGCCTCAGACAG
TGGTTCAAAGTTTTTTTCTTCCATTTCAGGTGTCGTGAGGCTAGCACCGCCACCATGACACTCCTGGGGT
CTGAGCATTCCTTGCTGATTAGGAGCAAGTTCAGATCAGTTTTACAGTTAAGACTTCAACAAAGAAGGAC
CCAGGAACAACTGGCTAACCAAGGCATAATACCACCACTGAAACGTCCAGCTGAATTCCATGAGCAAAGA
AAACATTTGGATAGTGACAAGGCTAAAAATTCCCTGAAGCGCAAAGCCAGAAACAGGTGCAACAGTGCCG
ACTTGGTTAATATGCACATACTCCAAGCTTCCACTGCAGAGAGGTCCATTCCAACTGCTCAGATGAAGCT
GAAAAGAGCCCGACTCGCCGATGATCTCAATGAAAAAATTGCTCTACGACCAGGGCCACTGGAGCTGGTG
GAAAAAAACATTCTTCCTGTGGATTCTGCTGTGAAAGAGGCCATAAAAGGTAACCAGGTGAGTTTCTCCA
AATCCACGGATGCTTTTGCCTTTGAAGAGGACAGCAGCAGCGATGGGCTTTCTCCGGATCAGACTCGAAG
TGAAGACCCCCAAAACTCAGCGGGATCCCCGCCAGACGCTAAAGCCTCAGATACCCCTTCGACAGGTTCT
CTGGGGACAAACCAGGATCTTGCTTCTGGCTCAGAAAATGACAGAAATGACTCAGCCTCACAGCCCAGCC
ACCAGTCAGATGCGGGGAAGCAGGGGCTTGGCCCCCCCAGCACCCCCATAGCCGTGCATGCTGCTGTAAA
GTCCAAATCCTTGGGTGACAGTAAGAACCGCCACAAAAAGCCCAAGGACCCCAAGCCAAAGGTGAAGAAG
CTTAAATATCACCAGTACATTCCCCCAGACCAGAAGGCAGAGAAGTCCCCTCCACCTATGGACTCAGCCT
ACGCTCGGCTGCTCCAGCAACAGCAGCTGTTCCTGCAGCTCCAAATCCTCAGCCAGCAGCAGCAGCAGCA
GCAACACCGATTCAGCTACCTAGGGATGCACCAAGCTCAGCTTAAGGAACCAAATGAACAGATGGTCAGA
AATCCAAACTCTTCTTCAACGCCACTGAGCAATACCCCCTTGTCTCCTGTCAAAAACAGTTTTTCTGGAC
AAACTGGTGTCTCTTCTTTCAAACCAGGCCCACTCCCACCTAACCTGGATGATCTGAAGGTCTCTGAATT
AAGACAACAGCTTCGAATTCGGGGCTTGCCTGTGTCAGGCACCAAAACGGCTCTCATGGACCGGCTTCGA
CCCTTCCAGGACTGCTCTGGCAACCCAGTGCCGAACTTTGGGGATATAACGACTGTCACTTTTCCTGTCA
CACCCAACACGCTGCCCAATTACCAGTCTTCCTCTTCTACCAGTGCCCTGTCCAACGGCTTCTACCACTT
TGGCAGCACCAGCTCCAGCCCCCCGATCTCCCCAGCCTCCTCTGACCTGTCAGTCGCTGGGTCCCTGCCG
GACACCTTCAATGATGCCTCCCCCTCCTTCGGCCTGCACCCGTCCCCAGTCCACGTGTGCACGGAGGAAA
GTCTCATGAGCAGCCTGAATGGGGGCTCTGTTCCTTCTGAGCTGGATGGGCTGGACTCCGAGAAGGACAA
GATGCTGGTGGAGAAGCAGAAGGTGATCAATGAACTCACCTGGAAACTCCAGCAAGAGCAGAGGCAGGTG
GAGGAGCTGAGGATGCAGCTTCAGAAGCAGAAAAGGAATAACTGTTCAGAGAAGAAGCCGCTGCCTTTCC
TGGCTGCCTCCATCAAGCAGGAAGAGGCTGTCTCCAGCTGTCCTTTTGCATCCCAAGTACCTGTGAAAAG
ACAAAGCAGCAGCTCAGAGTGTCACCCACCGGCTTGTGAAGCTGCTCAACTCCAGCCTCTTGGAAATGCT
CATTGTGTGGAGTCCTCAGATCAAACCAATGTACTTTCTTCCACATTTCTCAGCCCCCAGTGTTCCCCTC
AGCATTCACCGCTGGGGGCTGTGAAAAGCCCACAGCACATCAGTTTGCCCCCATCACCCAACAACCCTCA
CTTTCTGCCCTCATCCTCCGGGGCCCAGGGAGAAGGGCACAGGGTCTCCTCGCCCATCAGCAGCCAGGTG
TGCACTGCACAGATGGCTGGTTTACACTCTTCTGATAAGGTGGGGCCAAAGTTTTCAATTCCATCCCCAA
CTTTTTCTAAGTCAAGTTCAGCAATTTCAGAGGTAACACAGCCTCCATCCTATGAAGATGCCGTAAAGCA
GCAAATGACCCGGAGTCAGCAGATGGATGAACTCCTGGACGTGCTTATTGAAAGCGGAGAAATGCCAGCA
GACGCTAGAGAGGATCACTCATGTCTTCAAAAAGTCCCAAAGATACCCAGATCTTCCCGAAGTCCAACTG
CTGTCCTCACCAAGCCCTCGGCTTCCTTTGAACAAGCCTCTTCAGGCAGCCAGATCCCCTTTGATCCCTA
TGCCACCGACAGTGATGAGCATCTTGAAGTCTTATTAAATTCCCAGAGCCCCCTAGGAAAGATGAGTGAT
GTCACCCTTCTAAAAATTGGGAGCGAAGAGCCTCACTTTGATGGGATAATGGATGGATTCTCTGGGAAGG
CTGCAGAAGACCTCTTCAATGCACATGAGATCTTGCCAGGCCCCCTCTCTCCAATGCAGACACAGTTTTC
ACCCTCTTCTGTGGACAGCAATGGGCTGCAGTTAAGCTTCACTGAATCTCCCTGGGAAACCATGGAGTGG
CTGGACCTCACTCCGCCAAATTCCACACCAGGCTTTAGCGCCCTCACCACCAGCAGCCCCAGCATCTTCA
ACATCGATTTCCTGGATGTCACTGATCTCAATTTGAATTCTTCCATGGACCTTCACTTGCAGCAGTGGTA
GTAATGAACTAGTCCGTAACTTGAAAGTATTTCGATTTCTTGGCTTTATATATCTTGTGGAAAGGACGAA
CTTGTGAAATAAGTAAGCACCGTACGCGTTAAGTCGACAATCAACCTCTGGATTACAAAATTTGTGAAAG
ATTGACTGGTATTCTTAACTATGTTGCTCCTTTTACGCTATGTGGATACGCTGCTTTAATGCCTTTGTAT
CATGCTATTGCTTCCCGTATGGCTTTCATTTTCTCCTCCTTGTATAAATCCTGGTTGCTGTCTCTTTATG
AGGAGTTGTGGCCCGTTGTCAGGCAACGTGGCGTGGTGTGCACTGTGTTTGCTGACGCAACCCCCACTGG
TTGGGGCATTGCCACCACCTGTCAGCTCCTTTCCGGGACTTTCGCTTTCCCCCTCCCTATTGCCACGGCG
GAACTCATCGCCGCCTGCCTTGCCCGCTGCTGGACAGGGGCTCGGCTGTTGGGCACTGACAATTCCGTGG
TGTTGTCGGGGAAATCATCGTCCTTTCCTTGGCTGCTCGCCTGTGTTGCCACCTGGATTCTGCGCGGGAC
GTCCTTCTGCTACGTCCCTTCGGCCCTCAATCCAGCGGACCTTCCTTCCCGCGGCCTGCTGCCGGCTCTG
CGGCCTCTTCCGCGTCTTCGCCTTCGCCCTCAGACGAGTCGGATCTCCCTTTGGGCCGCCTCCCCGCGTC
GACTTTAAGACCAATGACTTACAAGGCAGCTGTAGATCTTAGCCACTTTTTAAAAGAAAAGGGGGGACTG
GAAGGGCTAATTCACTCCCAACGAAGACAAGATCTGCTTTTTGCTTGTACTGGGTCTCTCTGGTTAGACC
AGATCTGAGCCTGGGAGCTCTCTGGCTAACTAGGGAACCCACTGCTTAAGCCTCAATAAAGCTTGCCTTG
AGTGCTTCAAGTAGTGTGTGCCCGTCTGTTGTGTGACTCTGGTAACTAGAGATCCCTCAGACCCTTTTAG
TCAGTGTGGAAAATCTCTAGCAGTACGTATAGTAGTTCATGTCATCTTATTATTCAGTATTTATAACTTG
CAAAGAAATGAATATCAGAGAGTGAGAGGAACTTGTTTATTGCAGCTTATAATGGTTACAAATAAAGCAA
TAGCATCACAAATTTCACAAATAAAGCATTTTTTTCACTGCATTCTAGTTGTGGTTTGTCCAAACTCATC
AATGTATCTTATCATGTCTGGCTCTAGCTATCCCGCCCCTAACTCCGCCCATCCCGCCCCTAACTCCGCC
CAGTTCCGCCCATTCTCCGCCCCATGGCTGACTAATTTTTTTTATTTATGCAGAGGCCGAGGCCGCCTCG
GCCTCTGAGCTATTCCAGAAGTAGTGAGGAGGCTTTTTTGGAGGCCTAGGGACGTACCCAATTCGCCCTA
TAGTGAGTCGTATTACGCGCGCTCACTGGCCGTCGTTTTACAACGTCGTGACTGGGAAAACCCTGGCGTT
ACCCAACTTAATCGCCTTGCAGCACATCCCCCTTTCGCCAGCTGGCGTAATAGCGAAGAGGCCCGCACCG
ATCGCCCTTCCCAACAGTTGCGCAGCCTGAATGGCGAATGGG
[124 nt withheld, positions 8513-8636]
C
[91 nt withheld, positions 8638-8728]
A
[49 nt withheld, positions 8730-8778]
CCTTTGACGTTGGAGTCCACGTTCTTT
[37 nt withheld, positions 8806-8842]
ACCCTATCTCGGTCTATTCTTTTGATTTATAAGGGATTTTGCCGATTTCGGCCTATTGGTTAAAAAATGA
GCTGATTTAACAAAAATTTAACGCGAATTTTAACAAAATATTAACGCTTACAATTTAGGTGGCACTTTTC
GGGGAAATGTGCGCGGAACCCCTATTTGTTTATTTTTCTAAATACATTCAAATATGTATCCGCTCATGAG
ACAATAACCCTGATAAATGCTTCAATAATATTGAAAAAGGAAGAGTATGAGTATTCAACATTTCCGTGTC
GCCCTTATTCCCTTTTTTGCGGCATTTTGCCTTCCTGTTTTTGCTCACCCAGAAACGCTGGTGAAAGTAA
AAGATGCTGAAGATCAGTTGGGTGCACGAGTGGGTTACATCGAACTGGATCTCAACAGCGGTAAGATCCT
TGAGAGTTTTCGCCCCGAAGAACGTTTTCCAATGATGAGCACTTTTAAAGTTCTGCTATGTGGCGCGGTA
TTATCCCGTATTGACGCCGGGCAAGAGCAACTCGGTCGCCGCATACACTATTCTCAGAATGACTTGGTTG
AGTACTCACCAGTCACAGAAAAGCATCTTACGGATGGCATGACAGTAAGAGAATTATGCAGTGCTGCCAT
AACCATGAGTGATAACACTGCGGCCAACTTACTTCTGACAACGATCGGAGGACCGAAGGAGCTAACCGCT
TTTTTGCACAACATGGGGGATCATGTAACTCGCCTTGATCGTTGGGAACCGGAGCTGAATGAAGCCATAC
CAAACGACGAGCGTGACACCACGATGCCTGTAGCAATGGCAACAACGTTGCGCAAACTATTAACTGGCGA
ACTACTTACTCTAGCTTCCCGGCAACAATTAATAGACTGGATGGAGGCGGATAAAGTTGCAGGACCACTT
CTGCGCTCGGCCCTTCCGGCTGGCTGGTTTATTGCTGATAAATCTGGAGCCGGTGAGCGTGGGTCTCGCG
GTATCATTGCAGCACTGGGGCCAGATGGTAAGCCCTCCCGTATCGTAGTTATCTACACGACGGGGAGTCA
GGCAACTATGGATGAACGAAATAGACAGATCGCTGAGATAGGTGCCTCACTGATTAAGCATTGGTAACTG
TCAGACCAAGTTTACTCATATATACTTTAGATTGATTTAAAACTTCATTTTTAATTTAAAAGGATCTAGG
TGAAGATCCTTTTTGATAATCTCATGACCAAAATCCCTTAACGTGAGTTTTCGTTCCACTGAGCGTCAGA
CCCCGTAGAAAAGATCAAAGGATCTTCTTGAGATCCTTTTTTTCTGCGCGTAATCTGCTGCTTGCAAACA
AAAAAACCACCGCTACCAGCGGTGGTTTGTTTGCCGGATCAAGAGCTACCAACTCTTTTTCCGAAGGTAA
CTGGCTTCAGCAGAGCGCAGATACCAAATACTGTTCTTCTAGTGTAGCCGTAGTTAGGCCACCACTTCAA
GAACTCTGTAGCACCGCCTACATACCTCGCTCTGCTAATCCTGTTACCAGTGGCTGCTGCCAGTGGCGAT
AAGTCGTGTCTTACCGGGTTGGACTCAAGACGATAGTTACCGGATAAGGCGCAGCGGTCGGGCTGAACGG
GGGGTTCGTGCACACAGCCCAGCTTGGAGCGAACGACCTACACCGAACTGAGATACCTACAGCGTGAGCT
ATGAGAAAGCGCCACGCTTCCCGAAGGGAGAAAGGCGGACAGGTATCCGGTAAGCGGCAGGGTCGGAACA
GGAGAGCGCACGAGGGAGCTTCCAGGGGGAAACGCCTGGTATCTTTATAGTCCTGTCGGGTTTCGCCACC
TCTGACTTGAGCGTCGATTTTTGTGATGCTCGTCAGGGGGGCGGAGCCTATGGAAAAACGCCAGCAACGC
GGCCTTTTTACGGTTCCTGGCCTTTTGCTGGCCTTTTGCTCACATGTTCTTTCCTGCGTTATCCCCTGAT
TCTGTGGATAACCGTATTACCGCCTTTGAGTGAGCTGATACCGCTCGCCGCAGCCGAACGACCGAGCGCA
GCGAGTCAGTGAGCGAGGAAGCGGAAGAGCGCCCAATACGCAAACCGCCTCTCCCCGCGCGTTGGCCGAT
TCATTAATGCAGCTGGCACGACAGGTTTCCCGACTGGAAAGCGGGCAGTGAGCGCAACGCAATTAATGTG
AGTTAGCTCACTCATTAGGCACCCCAGGCTTTACACTTTATGCTTCCGGCTCGTATGTTGTGTGGAATTG
TGAGCGGATAACAATTTCACACAGGAAACAGCTATGACCATGATTACGCCAAGCGCGCAATTAACCCTCA
CTAAAGGGAACAAAAGCTGGAGCTGCAAGC
Features (pLannotate 1.2.2; 31 found; start..end, strand, type, name):
      5..231     +  promoter       RSV promoter: Rous sarcoma virus enhancer/promoter
    232..412     +  LTR            5' LTR (truncated): truncated 5' long terminal repeat (LTR) from HIV-1
    459..584     +  misc_feature   HIV-1 Ψ: packaging signal of human immunodeficiency virus type 1
    568..931     +  CDS            HIV-1 gag (fragment): gag protein from human immunodeficiency virus 1; gag
   1077..1310    +  misc_feature   RRE: The Rev response element (RRE) of HIV-1 allows for Rev-dependent mRNA export from the nucleus to the cytoplasm.
   1687..1713    +  CDS            Rev (fragment): human immunodeficiency virus 1 (HIV-1) Rev protein; rev; enhances nuclear export of unspliced and incompletely spliced viral mRNAs
   1720..1743    +  promoter       SV40 promoter (fragment): SV40 early promoter
   1744..1815    +  promoter       SV40 promoter (fragment): SV40 enhancer and early promoter
   1839..1974    +  rep_origin     SV40 ori: SV40 origin of replication
   2020..2616    +  CDS            PuroR (fragment): puromycin N-acetyltransferase; pac from Streptomyces; confers resistance to puromycin
   2665..2782    +  misc_feature   cPPT/CTS: central polypurine tract and central termination sequence of HIV-1
   2847..2913    +  CDS            small t antigen (fragment): SV40 (simian virus 40) small t antigen
   2920..4098    +  promoter       EF-1α promoter: strong constitutive promoter for human elongation factor EF-1α
   4115..6928    +  CDS            MYOCD: MYCD_HUMAN - Also known as MYCD. Experimental evidence at protein level: Swiss-Prot protein existence level 1. Smooth muscle cells (SM) and cardiac muscle cells-specific transcriptional factor which uses the canonical single or multiple CArG boxes DNA sequence. Acts as a cofactor of serum response factor (SRF) with the potential to modulate SRF-target genes. Plays a crucial role in cardiogenesis, urinary bladder development, and differentiation of the smooth muscle cell lineage (myogenesis) (By similarity). From Homo sapiens (Human).
   6944..6997    +  promoter       U6 promoter (fragment): RNA polymerase III promoter for human U6 snRNA
   7039..7627    +  misc_feature   WPRE: woodchuck hepatitis virus posttranscriptional regulatory element
   7678..7697    +  misc_feature   cPPT/CTS (fragment): central polypurine tract and central termination sequence of HIV-1
   7699..7932    +  LTR            3' LTR (ΔU3): self-inactivating 3' long terminal repeat (LTR) from HIV-1
   8010..8131    +  polyA_signal   SV40 poly(A) signal: SV40 polyadenylation signal
   8171..8306    +  rep_origin     SV40 ori: SV40 origin of replication
   8327..8345    -  promoter       T7 promoter: promoter for bacteriophage T7 RNA polymerase
   8353..8508    +  CDS            lacZα (fragment): LacZα fragment of β-galactosidase; lacZ fragment
   8513..8941    +  rep_origin     f1 ori (sequence partly withheld): f1 bacteriophage origin of replication; arrow indicates direction of (+) strand synthesis
   8994..9098    +  promoter       AmpR promoter: bla
   9099..9959    +  CDS            AmpR: β-lactamase; bla; confers resistance to ampicillin, carbenicillin, and related antibiotics
  10130..10718   +  rep_origin     ori: high-copy-number ColE1/pMB1/pBR322/pUC origin of replication
  10901..10993   +  CDS            lacI (fragment): lac repressor; lacI; The lac repressor binds to the lac operator to inhibit transcription in E. coli. This inhibition can be relieved by adding lactose or isopropyl-β-D-thiogalactopyranoside (IPTG).
  11006..11027   +  protein_bind   CAP binding site: CAP binding activates transcription in the presence of cAMP. E. coli catabolite activator protein
  11042..11072   +  promoter       lac promoter: promoter for the E. coli lac operon
  11076..11098   +  protein_bind   lac operator (fragment): The lac repressor binds to the lac operator to inhibit transcription in E. coli. This inhibition can be relieved by adding lactose or isopropyl-β-D-thiogalactopyranoside (IPTG). lac repressor encoded by lacI
  11141..11159   +  promoter       T3 promoter: promoter for bacteriophage T3 RNA polymerase
