[The description below was written by a language model from this plasmid's Addgene catalogue record and pLannotate feature annotations shown in this document.]
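Description:
TFORF1151 is a lentiviral mammalian expression plasmid built on the pLX_TRC317 backbone. It carries the human MYOCD (myocardin) open reading frame as one member of a barcoded transcription factor ORF collection. In bacteria it is maintained through a high-copy ColE1/pUC-type origin and selected with ampicillin via the bla gene. An f1 origin and remnants of a lac/lacZα cloning region are also annotated. The depositor notes that the plasmid can recombine, as is common for LTR-containing vectors.

The viral portion follows a third-generation, self-inactivating layout. An RSV promoter drives a truncated HIV-1 5' LTR, followed by the Ψ packaging signal with a gag fragment, the Rev response element and a cPPT/CTS, and the unit ends in a ΔU3 3' LTR with a downstream SV40 polyadenylation signal. Two expression units sit between the LTRs. An SV40 early promoter/origin region precedes the puromycin N-acetyltransferase gene, which allows selection of transduced cells. The EF-1α promoter drives constitutive expression of MYOCD, with a WPRE downstream to enhance transcript stability and expression. Myocardin is a cofactor of serum response factor that acts at CArG-box target genes and is involved in cardiac and smooth muscle differentiation.

According to the record, each ORF in the collection is paired with a unique 24-bp barcode, so that the transcription factor can be identified in pooled overexpression screens. The barcode is not annotated in the feature table. A short fragment annotated as U6 promoter lies between the ORF and the WPRE, but the record does not explain its role. The construct is intended for producing lentivirus to overexpress MYOCD, individually or in pooled directed-differentiation screens.
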