Addgene plasmid #143470: TFORF1151
Purpose: Lentiviral vector for overexpressing transcription factor ORFs with unique 24-bp barcodes. Barcodes facilitate identification of transcription factors in pooled screens.
Depositing lab: Feng Zhang. Depositing organization: Broad Institute. Publication: A transcription factor atlas of directed differentiation. Joung J, Ma S, Tay T, Geiger-Schuller KR, Kirchgatterer PC, Verdine VK, Guo B, Arias-Garcia MA, Allen WE, Singh A, Kuksenko O, Abudayyeh OO, Gootenberg JS, Fu Z, Macrae RK, Buenrostro JD, Regev A, Zhang F. Cell. 2023 Jan 5;186(1):209-229.e26. doi: 10.1016/j.cell.2022.11.026. PubMed 36608654.
Backbone
  Vector backbone: pLX_TRC317
  Backbone manufacturer: Broad Institute Genetic Perturbation Platform
  Backbone size w/o insert (bp): 8264
  Vector type: Mammalian Expression, Lentiviral
  Selectable markers: Puromycin
Growth in bacteria
  Bacterial resistance: Ampicillin, 100 μg/mL
  Growth temperature: 30°C
  Growth strain: NEB Stable
  Copy number: High Copy
Gene/Insert
  Gene/Insert name: MYOCD
  Species: H. sapiens (human)
  Insert size (bp): 2918
  Entrez Gene: MYOCD (a.k.a. MGBL, MYCD)
  Promoter: EF1a
  Cloning method: Unknown
  Sequencing primers: 5′ GGGTGGAGACTGAAGTTAGGCCAG; 3′ CACATAGCGTAAAAGGAGCAACATAG
Terms and licenses: Academic/Nonprofit Terms; Industry Terms: Not Available to Industry
Depositor comments: NM_153604,ENST00000343344 . The transcription factor ORF portion of this plasmid was synthesized by Genewiz. Please test multiple small colonies in case of plasmid recombination. To make this collection available in a timely manner, a portion of this collection was not fully sequenced by Addgene. If an Addgene verified full plasmid sequence is not available, please contact us prior to placing an order to request the full sequence.
How to cite: TFORF1151 was a gift from Feng Zhang (Addgene plasmid # 143470 ; http://n2t.net/addgene:143470 ; RRID:Addgene_143470)
