>Addgene plasmid #143470 | TFORF1151 | depositor partial sequence | sequence record 282549 | Insert
ACCGCCACCATGACACTCCTGGGGTCTGAGCATTCCTTGCTGATTAGGAGCAAGTTCAGATCAGTTTTAC
AGTTAAGACTTCAACAAAGAAGGACCCAGGAACAACTGGCTAACCAAGGCATAATACCACCACTGAAACG
TCCAGCTGAATTCCATGAGCAAAGAAAACATTTGGATAGTGACAAGGCTAAAAATTCCCTGAAGCGCAAA
GCCAGAAACAGGTGCAACAGTGCCGACTTGGTTAATATGCACATACTCCAAGCTTCCACTGCAGAGAGGT
CCATTCCAACTGCTCAGATGAAGCTGAAAAGAGCCCGACTCGCCGATGATCTCAATGAAAAAATTGCTCT
ACGACCAGGGCCACTGGAGCTGGTGGAAAAAAACATTCTTCCTGTGGATTCTGCTGTGAAAGAGGCCATA
AAAGGTAACCAGGTGAGTTTCTCCAAATCCACGGATGCTTTTGCCTTTGAAGAGGACAGCAGCAGCGATG
GGCTTTCTCCGGATCAGACTCGAAGTGAAGACCCCCAAAACTCAGCGGGATCCCCGCCAGACGCTAAAGC
CTCAGATACCCCTTCGACAGGTTCTCTGGGGACAAACCAGGATCTTGCTTCTGGCTCAGAAAATGACAGA
AATGACTCAGCCTCACAGCCCAGCCACCAGTCAGATGCGGGGAAGCAGGGGCTTGGCCCCCCCAGCACCC
CCATAGCCGTGCATGCTGCTGTAAAGTCCAAATCCTTGGGTGACAGTAAGAACCGCCACAAAAAGCCCAA
GGACCCCAAGCCAAAGGTGAAGAAGCTTAAATATCACCAGTACATTCCCCCAGACCAGAAGGCAGAGAAG
TCCCCTCCACCTATGGACTCAGCCTACGCTCGGCTGCTCCAGCAACAGCAGCTGTTCCTGCAGCTCCAAA
TCCTCAGCCAGCAGCAGCAGCAGCAGCAACACCGATTCAGCTACCTAGGGATGCACCAAGCTCAGCTTAA
GGAACCAAATGAACAGATGGTCAGAAATCCAAACTCTTCTTCAACGCCACTGAGCAATACCCCCTTGTCT
CCTGTCAAAAACAGTTTTTCTGGACAAACTGGTGTCTCTTCTTTCAAACCAGGCCCACTCCCACCTAACC
TGGATGATCTGAAGGTCTCTGAATTAAGACAACAGCTTCGAATTCGGGGCTTGCCTGTGTCAGGCACCAA
AACGGCTCTCATGGACCGGCTTCGACCCTTCCAGGACTGCTCTGGCAACCCAGTGCCGAACTTTGGGGAT
ATAACGACTGTCACTTTTCCTGTCACACCCAACACGCTGCCCAATTACCAGTCTTCCTCTTCTACCAGTG
CCCTGTCCAACGGCTTCTACCACTTTGGCAGCACCAGCTCCAGCCCCCCGATCTCCCCAGCCTCCTCTGA
CCTGTCAGTCGCTGGGTCCCTGCCGGACACCTTCAATGATGCCTCCCCCTCCTTCGGCCTGCACCCGTCC
CCAGTCCACGTGTGCACGGAGGAAAGTCTCATGAGCAGCCTGAATGGGGGCTCTGTTCCTTCTGAGCTGG
ATGGGCTGGACTCCGAGAAGGACAAGATGCTGGTGGAGAAGCAGAAGGTGATCAATGAACTCACCTGGAA
ACTCCAGCAAGAGCAGAGGCAGGTGGAGGAGCTGAGGATGCAGCTTCAGAAGCAGAAAAGGAATAACTGT
TCAGAGAAGAAGCCGCTGCCTTTCCTGGCTGCCTCCATCAAGCAGGAAGAGGCTGTCTCCAGCTGTCCTT
TTGCATCCCAAGTACCTGTGAAAAGACAAAGCAGCAGCTCAGAGTGTCACCCACCGGCTTGTGAAGCTGC
TCAACTCCAGCCTCTTGGAAATGCTCATTGTGTGGAGTCCTCAGATCAAACCAATGTACTTTCTTCCACA
TTTCTCAGCCCCCAGTGTTCCCCTCAGCATTCACCGCTGGGGGCTGTGAAAAGCCCACAGCACATCAGTT
TGCCCCCATCACCCAACAACCCTCACTTTCTGCCCTCATCCTCCGGGGCCCAGGGAGAAGGGCACAGGGT
CTCCTCGCCCATCAGCAGCCAGGTGTGCACTGCACAGATGGCTGGTTTACACTCTTCTGATAAGGTGGGG
CCAAAGTTTTCAATTCCATCCCCAACTTTTTCTAAGTCAAGTTCAGCAATTTCAGAGGTAACACAGCCTC
CATCCTATGAAGATGCCGTAAAGCAGCAAATGACCCGGAGTCAGCAGATGGATGAACTCCTGGACGTGCT
TATTGAAAGCGGAGAAATGCCAGCAGACGCTAGAGAGGATCACTCATGTCTTCAAAAAGTCCCAAAGATA
CCCAGATCTTCCCGAAGTCCAACTGCTGTCCTCACCAAGCCCTCGGCTTCCTTTGAACAAGCCTCTTCAG
GCAGCCAGATCCCCTTTGATCCCTATGCCACCGACAGTGATGAGCATCTTGAAGTCTTATTAAATTCCCA
GAGCCCCCTAGGAAAGATGAGTGATGTCACCCTTCTAAAAATTGGGAGCGAAGAGCCTCACTTTGATGGG
ATAATGGATGGATTCTCTGGGAAGGCTGCAGAAGACCTCTTCAATGCACATGAGATCTTGCCAGGCCCCC
TCTCTCCAATGCAGACACAGTTTTCACCCTCTTCTGTGGACAGCAATGGGCTGCAGTTAAGCTTCACTGA
ATCTCCCTGGGAAACCATGGAGTGGCTGGACCTCACTCCGCCAAATTCCACACCAGGCTTTAGCGCCCTC
ACCACCAGCAGCCCCAGCATCTTCAACATCGATTTCCTGGATGTCACTGATCTCAATTTGAATTCTTCCA
TGGACCTTCACTTGCAGCAGTGGTAGTAATGAACTAGTCCGTAACTTGAAAGTATTTCGATTTCTTGGCT
TTATATATCTTGTGGAAAGGACGAACTTGTGAAATAAGTAAGCACCGT
