>Addgene plasmid #143470 | TFORF1151 | depositor partial sequence | sequence record 282550 | Barcode
ACTTGTGAAATAAGTAAGCACCGT
